>Addgene plasmid #194335 | pCS2-FLAG-Rab8 | addgene full sequence | sequence record 382136 | Addgene NGS Result
CGCCATTCTGCCTGGGGACGTCGGAGCAAGCTTGATTTAGGTGACACTATAGAATACAAGCTACTTGTTC
TTTTTGCAGCCGCTAGAAGACCCAAGCTGGCTAGCATGGACTACAAAGACGATGACGACAAGCTCAATCG
AGCTCAAGCTTCGAATTCTGCGAAGACCTACGATTACCTGTTCAAGCTGCTGCTGATCGGGGACTCGGGG
GTGGGGAAGACCTGTGTCCTGTTCCGCTTCTCCGAGGACGCCTTCAACTCAACTTTCATCTCCACCATAG
GAATTGACTTTAAAATTAGGACCATAGAGCTCGATGGCAAGAGAATTAAGCTACAGATATGGGACACAGC
TGGTCAAGAACGGTTTCGGACGATCACAACAGCCTATTACAGGGGCGCAATGGGCATCATGCTGGTCTAT
GACATCACCAACGAGAAATCCTTTGACAATATCCGGAACTGGATTCGGAACATTGAGGAGCATGCTTCTG
CAGATGTCGAAAAGATGATACTCGGAAACAAGTGTGATGTGAACGACAAAAGACAAGTTTCCAAGGAACG
GGGAGAAAAGCTGGCCCTGGACTATGGAATCAAGTTCATGGAGACCAGTGCGAAGGCCAACATCAATGTG
GAGAACGCATTTTTCACTCTCGCCAGAGACATCAAAGCAAAGATGGACAAAAAATTGGAAGGCAACAGTC
CCCAAGGGAGCAACCAGGGAGTCAAAATCACACCAGACCAGCAGAAGAGGAGCAGCTTTTTCCGATGTGT
TCTTCTGTGATCGCCAGCACAGTCTGCAGTCTAGAACTATAGTGAGTCGTATTACGTAGATCCAGACATG
ATAAGATACATTGATGAGTTTGGACAAACCACAACTAGAATGCAGTGAAAAAAATGCTTTATTTGTGAAA
TTTGTGATGCTATTGCTTTATTTGTAACCATTATAAGCTGCAATAAACAAGTTAACAACAACAATTGCAT
TCATTTTATGTTTCAGGTTCAGGGGGAGGTGTGGGAGGTTTTTTAATTCGCGGCCGCGGCGCCAATGCAT
TGGGCCCGGTACCCAGCTTTTGTTCCCTTTAGTGAGGGTTAATTGCGCGCTTGGCGTAATCATGGTCATA
GCTGTTTCCTGTGTGAAATTGTTATCCGCTCACAATTCCACACAACATACGAGCCGGGAGCATAAAGTGT
AAAGCCTGGGGTGCCTAATGAGTGAGCTAACTCACATTAATTGCGTTGCGCTCACTGCCCGCTTTCCAGT
CGGGAAACCTGTCGTGCCAGCTGCATTAATGAATCGGCCAACGCGCGGGGAGAGGCGGTTTGCGTATTGG
GCGCTCTTCCGCTTCCTCGCTCACTGACTCGCTGCGCTCGGTCGTTCGGCTGCGGCGAGCGGTATCAGCT
CACTCAAAGGCGGTAATACGGTTATCCACAGAATCAGGGGATAACGCAGGAAAGAACATGTGAGCAAAAG
GCCAGCAAAAGGCCAGGAACCGTAAAAAGGCCGCGTTGCTGGCGTTTTTCCATAGGCTCCGCCCCCCTGA
CGAGCATCACAAAAATCGACGCTCAAGTCAGAGGTGGCGAAACCCGACAGGACTATAAAGATACCAGGCG
TTTCCCCCTGGAAGCTCCCTCGTGCGCTCTCCTGTTCCGACCCTGCCGCTTACCGGATACCTGTCCGCCT
TTCTCCCTTCGGGAAGCGTGGCGCTTTCTCATAGCTCACGCTGTAGGTATCTCAGTTCGGTGTAGGTCGT
TCGCTCCAAGCTGGGCTGTGTGCACGAACCCCCCGTTCAGCCCGACCGCTGCGCCTTATCCGGTAACTAT
CGTCTTGAGTCCAACCCGGTAAGACACGACTTATCGCCACTGGCAGCAGCCACTGGTAACAGGATTAGCA
GAGCGAGGTATGTAGGCGGTGCTACAGAGTTCTTGAAGTGGTGGCCTAACTACGGCTACACTAGAAGAAC
AGTATTTGGTATCTGCGCTCTGCTGAAGCCAGTTACCTTCGGAAAAAGAGTTGGTAGCTCTTGATCCGGC
AAACAAACCACCGCTGGTAGCGGTGGTTTTTTTGTTTGCAAGCAGCAGATTACGCGCAGAAAAAAAGGAT
CTCAAGAAGATCCTTTGATCTTTTCTACGGGGTCTGACGCTCAGTGGAACGAAAACTCACGTTAAGGGAT
TTTGGTCATGAGATTATCAAAAAGGATCTTCACCTAGATCCTTTTAAATTAAAAATGAAGTTTTAAATCA
ATCTAAAGTATATATGAGTAAACTTGGTCTGACAGTTACCAATGCTTAATCAGTGAGGCACCTATCTCAG
CGATCTGTCTATTTCGTTCATCCATAGTTGCCTGACTCCCCGTCGTGTAGATAACTACGATACGGGAGGG
CTTACCATCTGGCCCCAGTGCTGCAATGATACCGCGAGACCCACGCTCACCGGCTCCAGATTTATCAGCA
ATAAACCAGCCAGCCGGAAGGGCCGAGCGCAGAAGTGGTCCTGCAACTTTATCCGCCTCCATCCAGTCTA
TTAATTGTTGCCGGGAAGCTAGAGTAAGTAGTTCGCCAGTTAATAGTTTGCGCAACGTTGTTGCCATTGC
TACAGGCATCGTGGTGTCACGCTCGTCGTTTGGTATGGCTTCATTCAGCTCCGGTTCCCAACGATCAAGG
CGAGTTACATGATCCCCCATGTTGTGCAAAAAAGCGGTTAGCTCCTTCGGTCCTCCGATCGTTGTCAGAA
GTAAGTTGGCCGCAGTGTTATCACTCATGGTTATGGCAGCACTGCATAATTCTCTTACTGTCATGCCATC
CGTAAGATGCTTTTCTGTGACTGGTGAGTACTCAACCAAGTCATTCTGAGAATAGTGTATGCGGCGACCG
AGTTGCTCTTGCCCGGCGTCAATACGGGATAATACCGCGCCACATAGCAGAACTTTAAAAGTGCTCATCA
TTGGAAAACGTTCTTCGGGGCGAAAACTCTCAAGGATCTTACCGCTGTTGAGATCCAGTTCGATGTAACC
CACTCGTGCACCCAACTGATCTTCAGCATCTTTTACTTTCACCAGCGTTTCTGGGTGAGCAAAAACAGGA
AGGCAAAATGCCGCAAAAAAGGGAATAAGGGCGACACGGAAATGTTGAATACTCATACTCTTCCTTTTTC
AATATTATTGAAGCATTTATCAGGGTTATTGTCTCATGAGCGGATACATATTTGAATGTATTTAGAAAAA
TAAACAAATAGGGGTTCCGCGCACATTTCCCCGAAAAGTGCCACCTAAATTGTAAGCGTTAATATTTTGT
TAAAATTCGCGTTAAATTTTTGTTAAATCAGCTCATTTTTTAACCAATAGGCCGAAATCGGCAAAATCCC
TTATAAATCAAAAGAATAGACCGAGATAGGGT
[37 nt withheld, positions 3393-3429]
AAAGAACGTGGACTCCAACGTCAAAGG
[49 nt withheld, positions 3457-3505]
T
[91 nt withheld, positions 3507-3597]
G
[124 nt withheld, positions 3599-3722]
CCCATTCGCCATTCAGGCTGCGCAACTGTTGGGAAGGGCGATCGGTGCGGGCCTCTTCGCTATTACGCCA
GTCGACCGCCAATTCAATATGGCGTATATGGACTCATGCCAATTCAATATGGTGGATCTGGACCTGTGCC
AATTCAATATGGCGTATATGGACTCGTGCCAATTCAATATGGTGGATCTGGACCCCAGCCAATTCAATAT
GGCGGACTTGGCACCATGCCAATTCAATATGGCGGACCTGGCACTGTGCCAACTGGGGAGGGGTCTACTT
GGCACGGTGCCAAGTTTGAGGAGGGGTCTTGGCCCTGTGCCAAGTCCGCCATATTGAATTGGCATGGTGC
CAATAATGGCGGCCATATTGGCTATATGCCAGGATCAATATATAGGCAATATCCAATATGGCCCTATGCC
AATATGGCTATTGGCCAGGTTCAATACTATGTATTGGCCCTATGCCATATAGTATTCCATATATGGGTTT
TCCTATTGACGTAGATAGCCCCTCCCAATGGGCGGTCCCATATACCATATATGGGGCTTCCTAATACCGC
CCATAGCCACTCCCCCATTGACGTCAATGGTCTCTATATATGGTCTTTCCTATTGACGTCATATGGGCGG
TCCTATTGACGTATATGGCGCCTCCCCCATTGACGTCAATTACGGTAAATGGCCCGCCTGGCTCAATGCC
CATTGACGTCAATAGGACCACCCACCATTGACGTCAATGGGATGGCTCATTGCCCATTCATATCCGTTCT
CACGCCCCCTATTGACGTCAATGACGGTAAATGGCCCACTTGGCAGTACATCAATATCTATTAATAGTAA
CTTGGCAAGTACATTACTATTGGAAGTACGCCAGGGTACATTGGCAGTACTCCCATTGACGTCAATGGCG
GTAAATGGCCCGCGATGGCTGCCAAGTACATCCCCATTGACGTCAATGGGGAGGGGCAATGACGCAAATG
GGCGTTCCATTGACGTAAATGGGCGGTAGGCGTGCCTAATGGGAGGTCTATATAAGCAATGCTCGTTTAG
GGAAC
Features (pLannotate 1.2.2; 17 found; start..end, strand, type, name):
     35..53      +  promoter       SP6 promoter: promoter for bacteriophage SP6 RNA polymerase
    108..128     +  CDS            3xFLAG (fragment): three tandem FLAG® epitope tags
    138..161     +  misc_feature   MCS (fragment): multiple cloning site
    160..777     +  CDS            RAB8A: RAB8A_CANLF - Also known as MEL, RAB8. Experimental evidence at protein level: Swiss-Prot protein existence level 1. The small GTPases Rab are key regulators of intracellular membrane trafficking, from the formation of transport vesicles to their fusion with membranes. Rabs cycle between an inactive GDP-bound form and an active GTP-bound form that is able to recruit to membranes different sets of downstream effectors directly responsible for vesicle formation, movement, tethering and fusion. That Rab is involved in polarized vesicular trafficking and neurotransmitter release. Together with RAB
    807..824     -  promoter       T7 promoter (fragment): promoter for bacteriophage T7 RNA polymerase
    829..963     -  polyA_signal   SV40 poly(A) signal: SV40 polyadenylation signal
   1076..1094    -  promoter       T3 promoter: promoter for bacteriophage T3 RNA polymerase
   1139..1155    -  protein_bind   lac operator: The lac repressor binds to the lac operator to inhibit transcription in E. coli. This inhibition can be relieved by adding lactose or isopropyl-β-D-thiogalactopyranoside (IPTG). lac repressor encoded by lacI
   1163..1193    -  promoter       lac promoter: promoter for the E. coli lac operon
   1208..1229    -  protein_bind   CAP binding site: CAP binding activates transcription in the presence of cAMP. E. coli catabolite activator protein
   1242..1334    -  CDS            lacI (fragment): lac repressor; lacI; The lac repressor binds to the lac operator to inhibit transcription in E. coli. This inhibition can be relieved by adding lactose or isopropyl-β-D-thiogalactopyranoside (IPTG).
   1517..2105    -  rep_origin     ori: high-copy-number ColE1/pMB1/pBR322/pUC origin of replication
   2276..3136    -  CDS            AmpR: β-lactamase; bla; confers resistance to ampicillin, carbenicillin, and related antibiotics
   3137..3241    -  promoter       AmpR promoter: bla
   3294..3722    -  rep_origin     f1 ori (sequence partly withheld): f1 bacteriophage origin of replication; arrow indicates direction of (+) strand synthesis
   3727..3793    -  CDS            lacZα (fragment): LacZα fragment of β-galactosidase; lacZ fragment
   3800..4777    +  promoter       CMV IE94 promoter: enhancer/promoter region of simian cytomegalovirus major immediate early transcription unit IE94
