[The description below was written by a language model from this plasmid's Addgene catalogue record and pLannotate feature annotations shown in this document.]
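Description:
pCS2-FLAG-Rab8 is a 4,777 bp mammalian expression plasmid built on the pCS2 backbone. It is designed to produce N-terminally FLAG-tagged Rab8 in cultured mammalian cells and in zebrafish embryos. It is propagated in E. coli through a high-copy ColE1/pUC-type origin and selected with ampicillin via the β-lactamase gene. An f1 phage origin is also present, along with remnants of the lac promoter/operator, lacI and lacZα regions carried over from the parental cloning vector.

The insert is the canine (Canis lupus) RAB8A coding sequence, about 620 bp, introduced by Gibson assembly. Rab8A is a small GTPase that cycles between GDP- and GTP-bound states to regulate polarized vesicular membrane trafficking. Just upstream of the coding sequence, the annotation detects a short match to the 3xFLAG epitope. Its length fits the single FLAG tag listed in the catalogue, and it is joined to Rab8 through a fragment of the multiple cloning site. Expression is driven by the simian cytomegalovirus IE94 enhancer/promoter, which runs across the end of the circular map into the cassette, and transcripts are terminated by the SV40 polyadenylation signal.

An SP6 promoter lies between the CMV IE94 promoter and the tagged open reading frame. This pCS2 arrangement allows sense mRNA to be transcribed in vitro, which is commonly done for microinjection into embryos, although the record does not say how the construct was delivered. T7 (partial) and T3 promoters flank the poly(A) region in the opposite orientation. The associated publication concerns the roles of Rab8, Rab11 and Rab35 in lumen and cilia formation during zebrafish left-right organizer development, where the FLAG epitope would allow detection of the expressed protein.
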