Addgene plasmid #194335: pCS2-FLAG-Rab8
Purpose: Expresses FLAG tagged Rab8 in mammalian cells and zebrafish embryos
Depositing lab: Heidi Hehnly. Depositing organization: Syracuse University. Publication: Rab8, Rab11, and Rab35 coordinate lumen and cilia formation during zebrafish left-right organizer development. Aljiboury AA, Ingram E, Krishnan N, Ononiwu F, Pal D, Manikas J, Taveras C, Hall NA, Da Silva J, Freshour J, Hehnly H. PLoS Genet. 2023 May 15;19(5):e1010765. doi: 10.1371/journal.pgen.1010765. eCollection 2023 May. PubMed 37186603.
Backbone
  Vector backbone: pCS2
  Backbone size w/o insert (bp): 4067
  Total vector size (bp): 4777
  Vector type: Mammalian Expression
Growth in bacteria
  Bacterial resistance: Ampicillin, 100 μg/mL
  Growth temperature: 37°C
  Growth strain: DH5alpha
  Copy number: Unknown
Gene/Insert
  Gene/Insert name: Rab8
  Species: Canis lupus
  Insert size (bp): 621
  Entrez Gene: RAB8A (a.k.a. RAB8)
  Promoter: CMV IE94
  Tag / fusion protein: FLAG (N terminal on insert)
  Cloning method: Gibson Cloning
  Sequencing primers: 5′ sp6; 3′ T3
Terms and licenses: Academic/Nonprofit Terms; Industry Terms: Not Available to Industry
How to cite: pCS2-FLAG-Rab8 was a gift from Heidi Hehnly (Addgene plasmid # 194335 ; http://n2t.net/addgene:194335 ; RRID:Addgene_194335)
